>Addgene plasmid #65513 | pDRFLIP35 | depositor full sequence | sequence record 125398 | pDRFLIP35 sequence 9733 bps
GTAGAACTATGAGCTTTTTTTGTTTCTGTTTTCCTTTTTTTTTTTTTTACCTCTGTGGAAATTGTTACTC
TCACACTCTTTAGTTCGTTTGTTTGTTTTGTTTATTCCAATTATGACCGGTGACGAAACGTGGTCGATGG
TGGGTACCGCTTATGCTCCCCTCCATTAGTTTCGATTATATAAAAAGGCCAAATATTGTATTATTTTCAA
ATGTCCTATCATTATCGTCTAACATCTAATTTCTCTTAAATTTTTTCTCTTTCTTTCCTATAACACCAAT
AGTGAAAATCTTTTTTTCTTCTATATCTACAAAAACTTTTTTTTTCTATCAACCTCGTTGATAAATTTTT
TCTTTAACAATCGTTAATAATTAATTAATTGGAAAATAACCATTTTTTCTCTCTTTTATACACACATTCA
AAAGAAAGAAAAAAAATATACCCCAGCCTCGATCTAGAAATAATTTTGTTTAACTTTAAGAAGGAGATAT
ACATATGCGGGGTTCTCATCATCATCATCATCATGGTATGGCTAGCATGACTGGTGGACAGCAAATGGGT
CGGGATCTGTACGACGATGACGATAAGGATCCGGGCCTCGAGGTTTCTAAAGGTGAAGAATTGTTTACGG
GCGTCGTCCCGATCCTCGTGGAACTCGACGGGGATGTTAACGGGCATAAGTTTTCGGTCAGCGGGGAAGG
GGAGGGGGACGCGACGTATGGGAAGCTCACTCTCAAGCTGATCTGTACGACGGGGAAACTCCCGGTCCCG
TGGCCGACGCTGGTCACGACGCTGGGATACGGGCTCCAATGCTTTGCGAGGTATCCGGACCACATGAAAC
AGCATGACTTTTTCAAATCGGCGATGCCGGAGGGATACGTGCAGGAACGGACGATCTTTTTCAAAGACGA
TGGGAACTATAAGACGCGGGCGGAAGTCAAGTTTGAAGGGGACACGCTCGTCAACCGGATCGAACTCAAG
GGGATTGACTTCAAAGAGGATGGGAACATACTCGGCCATAAGCTCGAATACAATTACAACTCGCATAACG
TATACATCACCGCGGATAAGCAAAAGAACGGGATCAAAGCCAATTTCAAAATCCGGCATAACATAGAGGA
TGGGGGGGTCCAACTGGCGGATCACTATCAGCAAAACACGCCGATAGGGGATGGGCCGGTCCTCCTCCCG
GATAACCATTACCTCTCGTACCAAAGCGCGCTCTCGAAGGACCCGAATGAGAAACGGGACCACATGGTTC
TCCTGGAGTTCGTCACGGCGGCGGGCATAGGTACCGATATCACAAGTTTGTACAAAAAAGCTGAACGAGA
AACGTAAAATGATATAAATATCAATATATTAAATTAGATTTTGCATAAAAAACAGACTACATAATACTGT
AAAACACAACATATCCAGTCACTATGGCGGCCGCATTAGGCACCCCAGGCTTTACACTTTATGCTTCCGG
CTCGTATAATGTGTGGATTTTGAGTTAGGATCCGTCGAGATTTTCAGGAGCTAAGGAAGCTAAAATGGAG
AAAAAAATCACTGGATATACCACCGTTGATATATCCCAATGGCATCGTAAAGAACATTTTGAGGCATTTC
AGTCAGTTGCTCAATGTACCTATAACCAGACCGTTCAGCTGGATATTACGGCCTTTTTAAAGACCGTAAA
GAAAAATAAGCACAAGTTTTATCCGGCCTTTATTCACATTCTTGCCCGCCTGATGAATGCTCATCCGGAA
TTCCGTATGGCAATGAAAGACGGTGAGCTGGTGATATGGGATAGTGTTCACCCTTGTTACACCGTTTTCC
ATGAGCAAACTGAAACGTTTTCATCGCTCTGGAGTGAATACCACGACGATTTCCGGCAGTTTCTACACAT
ATATTCGCAAGATGTGGCGTGTTACGGTGAAAACCTGGCCTATTTCCCTAAAGGGTTTATTGAGAATATG
TTTTTCGTCTCAGCCAATCCCTGGGTGAGTTTCACCAGTTTTGATTTAAACGTGGCCAATATGGACAACT
TCTTCGCCCCCGTTTTCACCATGGGCAAATATTATACGCAAGGCGACAAGGTGCTGATGCCGCTGGCGAT
TCAGGTTCATCATGCCGTTTGTGATGGGCTTCCATGTCGGCAGAATGCTTAATGAATTACACAGTACTGC
GATGAGTGGCAGGGCGGGGCGTAAACGCGTGGATCCGGCTTACTAAAAGCCAGATAACAGTATGCGTATT
TGCGCGCTGATTTTTGCGGTATAAGAATATATACTGATATGTATACCCGAAGTATGTCAAAAAGAGGTAT
GCTATGAAGCAGCGTATTACAGTGACAGTTGACAGCGACAGCTATCAGTTGCTCAAGGCATATATGATGT
CAATATCTCCGGTCTGGTAAGCACAACCATGCAGAATGAAGCCCGTCGTCTGCGTGCCGAACGCTGGAAA
GCGGAAAATCAGGAAGGGATGGCTGAGGTCGCCCGGTTTATTGAAATGAACGGCTCTTTTGCTGACGAGA
ACAGGGGCTGGTGAAATGCAGTTTAAGGTTTACACCTATAAAACTTTTGCTGACGAGAACAGGGGCTGGT
GAAATGCAGTTTAAGGTTTACACCTATAAAAGAGAGAGCCGTTATCGTCTGTTTGTGGATGTACAGAGTG
ATATTATTGACACGCCCGGGCGACGGATGGTGATCCCCCTGGCCAGTGCACGTCTGCTGTCAGATAAAGT
CTCCCGTGAACTTTACCCGGTGGTGCATATCGGGGATGAAAGCTGGCGCATGATGACCACCGATATGGCC
AGTGTGCCGGTCTCCGTTATCGGGGAAGAAGTGGCTGATCTCAGCCACCGCGAAAATGACATCAAAAACG
CCATTAACCTGATGTTCTGGGGAATATAAATGTCAGGCTCCCTTATACACAGCCAGTCTGCAGGTCGACC
ATAGTGACTGGATATGTTGTGTTTTACAGTATTATGTAGTCTGTTTTTTATGCAAAATCTAATTTAATAT
ATTGATATTTATATCATTTTACGTTTCTCGTTCAGCTTTCTTGTACAAAGTGGTGATATCGACTAGTGTG
AGCAAGGGCGAGGAGACCACAATGGGCGTAATCAAGCCCGACATGAAGATCAAGCTGAAGATGGAGGGCA
ACGTGAATGGCCACGCCTTCGTGATCGAGGGCGAGGGCGAGGGCAAGCCCTACGACGGCACCAACACCAT
CAACCTGGAGGTGAAGGAGGGAGCCCCCCTGCCCTTCTCCTACGACATTCTGACCACCGCGTTCGCCTAC
GGCAACAGGGCCTTCACCAAGTACCCCGACGACATCCCCAACTACTTCAAGCAGTCCTTCCCCGAGGGCT
ACTCTTGGGAGCGCACCATGACCTTCGAGGACAAGGGCATCGTGAAGGTGAAGTCCGACATCTCCATGGA
GGAGGACTCCTTCATCTACGAGATACACCTCAAGGGCGAGAACTTCCCCCCCAACGGCCCCGTGATGCAG
AAGAAGACCACCGGCTGGGACGCCTCCACCGAGAGGATGTACGTGCGCGACGGCGTGCTGAAGGGCGACG
TCAAGCACAAGCTGCTGCTGGAGGGCGGCGGCCACCACCGCGTTGACTTCAAGACCATCTACAGGGCCAA
GAAGGCGGTGAAGCTGCCCGACTATCACTTTGTGGACCACCGCATCGAGATCCTGAACCACGACAAGGAC
TACAACAAGGTGACCGTTTACGAGAGCGCCGTGGCCCGCAACTCCGAACAAAAATTGATAAGTGAGGAAG
ATTTATAAGGGCCGGGCTGCAGGAATTCGATATCAAGCTTATCGATACCGTCGACCTCGAGGGGGGGCCC
GGTACCCAATTCGCCCTATAGTGAGTCGTATTACGCGCGGATCCAGCTTTGGACTTCTTCGCCAGAGGTT
TGGTCAAGTCTCCAATCAAGGTTGTCGGCTTGTCTACCTTGCCAGAAATTTACGAAAAGATGGAAAAGGG
TCAAATCGTTGGTAGATACGTTGTTGACACTTCTAAATAAGCGAATTTCTTATGATTTATGATTTTTATT
ATTAAATAAGTTATAAAAAAAATAAGTGTATACAAATTTTAAAGTGACTCTTAGGTTTTAAAACGARAAT
TCTTATTCTTGAGTAACTCTTTCCTGTAGGTCAGGTTGCTTTCTCAGGTATAGCATGAGGTCGCTCTTAT
TGACCACACCTCTACCGGCATGCCAATTCACTGGCCGTCGTTTTACAACGTCGTGACTGGGAAAACCCTG
GCGTTACCCAACTTAATCGCCTTGCAGCACATCCCCCTTTCGCCAGCTGGCGTAATAGCGAAGAGGCCCG
CACCGATCGCCCTTCCCAACAGTTGCGCAGCCTGAATGGCGAATGGCGCCTGATGCGGTATTTTCTCCTT
ACGCATCTGTGCGGTATTTCACACCGCATAATCGGATCGTACTTGTTACCCATCATTGAATTTTGAACAT
CCGAACCTGGGAGTTTTCCCTGAAACAGATAGTATATTTGAACCTGTATAATAATATATAGTCTAGCGCT
TTACGGAAGACAATGTATGTATTTCGGTTCCTGGAGAAACTATTGCATCTATTGCATAGGTAATCTTGCA
CGTCGCATCCCCGGTTCATTTTCTGCGTTTCCATCTTGCACTTCAATAGCATATCTTTGTTAACGAAGCA
TCTGTGCTTCATTTTGTAGAACAAAAATGCAACGCGAGAGCGCTAATTTTTCAAACAAAGAATCTGAGCT
GCATTTTTACAGAACAGAAATGCAACGCGAAAGCGCTATTTTACCAACGAAGAATCTGTGCTTCATTTTT
GTAAAACAAAAATGCAACGCGAGAGCGCTAATTTTTCAAACAAAGAATCTGAGCTGCATTTTTACAGAAC
AGAAATGCAACGCGAGAGCGCTATTTTACCAACAAAGAATCTATACTTCTTTTTTGTTCTACAAAAATGC
ATCCCGAGAGCGCTATTTTTCTAACAAAGCATCTTAGATTACTTTTTTTCTCCTTTGTGCGCTCTATAAT
GCAGTCTCTTGATAACTTTTTGCACTGTAGGTCCGTTAAGGTTAGAAGAAGGCTACTTTGGTGTCTATTT
TCTCTTCCATAAAAAAAGCCTGACTCCACTTCCCGCGTTTACTGATTACTAGCGAAGCTGCGGGTGCATT
TTTTCAAGATAAAGGCATCCCCGATTATATTCTATACCGATGTGGATTGCGCATACTTTGTGAACAGAAA
GTGATAGCGTTGATGATTCTTCATTGGTCAGAAAATTATGAACGGTTTCTTCTATTTTGTCTCTATATAC
TACGTATAGGAAATGTTTACATTTTCGTATTGTTTTCGATTCACTCTATGAATAGTTCTTACTACAATTT
TTTTGTCTAAAGAGTAATACTAGAGATAAACATAAAAAATGTAGAGGTCGAGTTTAGATGCAAGTTCAAG
GAGCGAAAGGTGGATGGGTAGGTTATATAGGGATATAGCACAGAGATATATAGCAAAGAGATACTTTTGA
GCAATGTTTGTGGAAGCGGTATTCGCAATATTTTAGTAGCTCGTTACAGTCCGGTGCGTTTTTGGTTTTT
TGAAAGTGCGTCTTCAGAGCGCTTTTGGTTTTCAAAAGCGCTCTGAAGTTCCTATACTTTCTAGCTAGAG
AATAGGAACTTCGGAATAGGAACTTCAAAGCGTTTCCGAAAACGAGCGCTTCCGAAAATGCAACGCGAGC
TGCGCACATACAGCTCACTGTTCACGTCGCACCTATATCTGCGTGTTGCCTGTATATATATATACATGAG
AAGAACGGCATAGTGCGTGTTTATGCTTAAATGCGTACTTATATGCGTCTATTTATGTAGGATGAAAGGT
AGTCTAGTACCTCCTGTGATATTATCCCATTCCATGCGGGGTATCGTATGCTTCCTTCAGCACTACCCTT
TAGCTGTTCTATATGCTGCCACTCCTCAATTGGATTAGTCTCATCCTTCAATGCTATCATTTCCTTTGAT
ATTGGATCGATCCGATGATAAGCTGTCAAACATGAGAATTGGGTAATAACTGATATAATTAAATTGAAGC
TCTAATTTGTGAGTTTAGTATACATGCATTTACTTATAATACAGTTTTTTAGTTTTGCTGGCCGCATCTT
CTCAAATATGCTTCCCAGCCTGCTTTTCTGTAACGTTCACCCTCTACCTTAGCATCCCTTCCCTTTGCAA
ATAGTCCTCTTCCAACAATAATAATGTCAGATCCTGTAGAGACCACATCATCCACGGTTCTATACTGTTG
ACCCAATGCGTCTCCCTTGTCATCTAAACCCACACCGGGTGTCATAATCAACCAATCGTAACCTTCATCT
CTTCCACCCATGTCTCTTTGAGCAATAAAGCCGATAACAAAATCTTTGTCGCTCTTCGCAATGTCAACAG
TACCCTTAGTATATTCTCCAGTAGATAGGGAGCCCTTGCATGACAATTCTGCTAACATCAAAAGGCCTCT
AGGTTCCTTTGTTACTTCTTCTGCCGCCTGCTTCAAACCGCTAACAATACCTGGGCCCACCACACCGTGT
GCATTCGTAATGTCTGCCCATTCTGCTATTCTGTATACACCCGCAGAGTACTGCAATTTGACTGTATTAC
CAATGTCAGCAAATTTTCTGTCTTCGAAGAGTAAAAAATTGTACTTGGCGGATAATGCCTTTAGCGGCTT
AACTGTGCCCTCCATGGAAAAATCAGTCAAGATATCCACATGTGTTTTTAGTAAACAAATTTTGGGACCT
AATGCTTCAACTAACTCCAGTAATTCCTTGGTGGTACGAACATCCAATGAAGCACACAAGTTTGTTTGCT
TTTCGTGCATGATATTAAATAGCTTGGCAGCAACAGGACTAGGATGAGTAGCAGCACGTTCCTTATATGT
AGCTTTCGACATGATTTATCTTCGTTTCCTGCATGTTTTTGTTCTGTGCAGTTGGGTTAAGAATACTGGG
CAATTTCATGTTTCTTCAACACTACATATGCGTATATATACCAATCTAAGTCTGTGCTCCTTCCTTCGTT
CTTCCTTCTGTTCGGAGATTACCGAATCAAAAAAATTTCAAGGAAACCGAAATCAAAAAAAAGAATAAAA
AAAAAATGATGAATTGAAAAGCTAATTCTTGAAGACGAAAGGGCCTCGTGATACGCCTATTTTTATAGGT
TAATGTCATGATAATAATGGTTTCTTAGACGTCAGGTGGCACTTTTCGGGGAAATGTGCGCGGAACCCCT
ATTTGTTTATTTTTCTAAATACATTCAAATATGTATCCGCTCATGAGACAATAACCCTGATAAATGCTTC
AATAATATTGAAAAAGGAAGAGTATGAGTATTCAACATTTCCGTGTCGCCCTTATTCCCTTTTTTGCGGC
ATTTTGCCTTCCTGTTTTTGCTCACCCAGAAACGCTGGTGAAAGTAAAAGATGCTGAAGATCAGTTGGGT
GCACGAGTGGGTTACATCGAACTGGATCTCAACAGCGGTAAGATCCTTGAGAGTTTTCGCCCCGAAGAAC
GTTTTCCAATGATGAGCACTTTTAAAGTTCTGCTATGTGGCGCGGTATTATCCCGTATTGACGCCGGGCA
AGAGCAACTCGGTCGCCGCATACACTATTCTCAGAATGACTTGGTTGAGTACTCACCAGTCACAGAAAAG
CATCTTACGGATGGCATGACAGTAAGAGAATTATGCAGTGCTGCCATAACCATGAGTGATAACACTGCGG
CCAACTTACTTCTGACAACGATCGGAGGACCGAAGGAGCTAACCGCTTTTTTGCACAACATGGGGGATCA
TGTAACTCGCCTTGATCGTTGGGAACCGGAGCTGAATGAAGCCATACCAAACGACGAGCGTGACACCACG
ATGCCTGTAGCAATGGCAACAACGTTGCGCAAACTATTAACTGGCGAACTACTTACTCTAGCTTCCCGGC
AACAATTAATAGACTGGATGGAGGCGGATAAAGTTGCAGGACCACTTCTGCGCTCGGCCCTTCCGGCTGG
CTGGTTTATTGCTGATAAATCTGGAGCCGGTGAGCGTGGGTCTCGCGGTATCATTGCAGCACTGGGGCCA
GATGGTAAGCCCTCCCGTATCGTAGTTATCTACACGACGGGGAGTCAGGCAACTATGGATGAACGAAATA
GACAGATCGCTGAGATAGGTGCCTCACTGATTAAGCATTGGTAACTGTCAGACCAAGTTTACTCATATAT
ACTTTAGATTGATTTAAAACTTCATTTTTAATTTAAAAGGATCTAGGTGAAGATCCTTTTTGATAATCTC
ATGACCAAAATCCCTTAACGTGAGTTTTCGTTCCACTGAGCGTCAGACCCCGTAGAAAAGATCAAAGGAT
CTTCTTGAGATCCTTTTTTTCTGCGCGTAATCTGCTGCTTGCAAACAAAAAAACCACCGCTACCAGCGGT
GGTTTGTTTGCCGGATCAAGAGCTACCAACTCTTTTTCCGAAGGTAACTGGCTTCAGCAGAGCGCAGATA
CCAAATACTGTTCTTCTAGTGTAGCCGTAGTTAGGCCACCACTTCAAGAACTCTGTAGCACCGCCTACAT
ACCTCGCTCTGCTAATCCTGTTACCAGTGGCTGCTGCCAGTGGCGATAAGTCGTGTCTTACCGGGTTGGA
CTCAAGACGATAGTTACCGGATAAGGCGCAGCGGTCGGGCTGAACGGGGGGTTCGTGCACACAGCCCAGC
TTGGAGCGAACGACCTACACCGAACTGAGATACCTACAGCGTGAGCTATGAGAAAGCGCCACGCTTCCCG
AAGGGAGAAAGGCGGACAGGTATCCGGTAAGCGGCAGGGTCGGAACAGGAGAGCGCACGAGGGAGCTTCC
AGGGGGAAACGCCTGGTATCTTTATAGTCCTGTCGGGTTTCGCCACCTCTGACTTGAGCGTCGATTTTTG
TGATGCTCGTCAGGGGGGCGGAGCCTATGGAAAAACGCCAGCAACGCGGCCTTTTTACGGTTCCTGGCCT
TTTGCTGGCCTTTTGCTCACATGTTCTTTCCTGCGTTATCCCCTGATTCTGTGGATAACCGTATTACCGC
CTTTGAGTGAGCTGATACCGCTCGCCGCAGCCGAACGACCGAGCGCAGCGAGTCAGTGAGCGAGGAAGCG
GAAGAGCGCCCAATACGCAAACCGCCTCTCCCCGCGCGTTGGCCGATTCATTAATGCAGCTGGCACGACA
GGTTTCCCGACTGGAAAGCGGGCAGTGAGCGCAACGCAATTAATGTGAGTTAGCTCACTCATTAGGCACC
CCAGGCTTTACACTTTATGCTTCCGGCTCGTATGTTGTGTGGAATTGTGAGCGGATAACAATTTCACACA
GGAAACAGCTATGACCATGATTACGCCAAGCTTCCTGAAACGGAGAAACATAAACAGGCATTGCTGGGAT
CACCCATACATCACTCTGTTTTGCCTGACCTTTTCCGGTAATTTGAAAACAAACCCGGTCTCGAAGCGGA
GATCCGGCGATAATTACCGCAGAAATAAACCCATACACGAGACGTAGAACCAGCCGCACATGGCCGGAGA
AACTCCTGCGAGAATTTCGTAAACTCGCGCGCATTGCATCTGTATTTCCTAATGCGGCACTTCCAGGCCT
CGATCGAGACCGTTTATCCATTGCTTTTTTGTTGTCTTTTTCCCTCGTTCACAGAAAGTCTGAAGAAGCT
ATA
Features (pLannotate 1.2.2; 35 found; start..end, strand, type, name):
     32..48      -  promoter       ARG4 promoter (fragment): S. cerevisiae ARG4
    153..236     +  CDS            YG007_YEAST: Protein predicted: Swiss-Prot protein existence level 4. From Saccharomyces cerevisiae (strain ATCC 204508 / S288c) (Baker's yeast).
    465..487     +  RBS            RBS: efficient ribosome binding site from bacteriophage T7 gene 10 (Olins and Rangwala, 1989)
    507..527     +  CDS            capTEV™ (fragment): composite tag for in vivo biotinylation, TEV protease cleavage, and 6xHis tagging
    528..560     +  CDS            T7 tag (gene 10 leader): leader peptide from bacteriophage T7 gene 10 promotes efficient translation in E. coli
    564..587     +  CDS            Xpress™ tag: Xpress™ epitope tag, including an enterokinase recognition and cleavage site
    603..1316    +  CDS            Venus: Venus is a basic (constitutively fluorescent) yellow fluorescent protein published in 2002, derived from Aequorea victoria. It is reported to be a rapidly-maturing weak dimer with moderate acid sensitivity.
   1302..1426    +  protein_bind   attR1: mutant version of attR; recombination site for the Gateway® LR reaction LR Clonase™
   1451..1481    +  promoter       lac UV5 promoter: E. coli lac promoter with an "up" mutation
   1505..1534    +  promoter       cat promoter (fragment): promoter of the E. coli cat gene encoding chloramphenicol acetyltransferase
   1535..2216    +  CDS            CmR (fragment): chloramphenicol acetyltransferase confers resistance to chloramphenicol
   2373..2531    +  CDS            ccdA (fragment): CCDA_ECO57 - Also known as H, letA. Experimental evidence at protein level: Swiss-Prot protein existence level 1. Antitoxin component of a type II toxin-antitoxin (TA) system which inhibits the post-segregational killing (PSK) of plasmid-free cells, also referred to as a plasmid addiction system. Binds to and blocks the activity of CcdB; will also remove bound CcdB protein from the CcdB-GyrA complex by forming a CcdA-CcdB complex, a process termed rejuvenation. Functions as a transcriptional corepressor for the ccdAB operon, repression also requires CcdB (By similarity). From Escherichia coli
   2536..2563    +  CDS            ccdB (fragment): CcdB, a bacterial toxin that poisons DNA gyrase; ccdB; Plasmids containing the ccdB gene cannot be propagated in standard E. coli strains.
   2594..2896    +  CDS            ccdB: CCDB_ECOLI - Also known as G, letB, letD. Experimental evidence at protein level: Swiss-Prot protein existence level 1. Toxic component of a type II toxin-antitoxin (TA) system, functioning in plasmid maintainence. Responsible for the post- segregational killing (PSK) of plasmid-free cells, also referred to as a plasmid addiction system. Half-life of over 2 hours. Cell killing by CcdB is accompanied by filamentation, defects in chromosome and plasmid segregation, defects in cell division, formation of anucleate cells, decreased DNA synthesis and plasmid loss. Interferes with the activity of DN
   2940..3064    -  protein_bind   attR2: mutant version of attR; recombination site for the Gateway® LR reaction LR Clonase™
   3078..3755    +  CDS            mTFP1: mTFP1 is a basic (constitutively fluorescent) cyan fluorescent protein published in 2006, derived from Clavularia sp.. It has low acid sensitivity.
   3792..3856    +  misc_feature   MCS (fragment): pBluescript multiple cloning site
   3865..3883    -  promoter       T7 promoter: promoter for bacteriophage T7 RNA polymerase
   3884..4027    +  CDS            ADH1 (fragment): ADH1_YEAST - Also known as ADC1. Experimental evidence at protein level: Swiss-Prot protein existence level 1. This isozyme preferentially catalyzes the conversion of primary unbranched alcohols to their corresponding aldehydes. Also shows activity toward secondary alcohols. From Saccharomyces cerevisiae (strain ATCC 204508 / S288c) (Baker's yeast).
   4031..4218    +  terminator     ADH1 terminator: S. cerevisiae ADH1; transcription terminator for the S. cerevisiae alcohol dehydrogenase 1 (ADH1) gene
   4226..4383    +  CDS            lacZα (fragment): LacZα fragment of β-galactosidase; lacZ fragment
   4389..4440    -  misc_feature   bom (fragment): basis of mobility region from pBR322
   4445..4528    +  CDS            RAF1 (fragment): RAF_YEAST - Experimental evidence at transcript level: Swiss-Prot protein existence level 2. Antagonizes transcriptional repression of recombinase FLP by REP1-REP2. May play a role in plasmid partitioning. From Saccharomyces cerevisiae (strain ATCC 204508 / S288c) (Baker's yeast).
   4682..6028    -  rep_origin     2μ ori: yeast 2μ plasmid origin of replication
   6033..6049    -  promoter       tet promoter (fragment): E. coli promoter for tetracycline efflux protein gene
   6139..6942    -  CDS            URA3: orotidine-5'-phosphate decarboxylase, required for uracil biosynthesis; S. cerevisiae URA3; yeast auxotrophic marker, counterselectable with 5-fluoroorotic acid (5-FOA)
   6943..7158    -  promoter       URA3 promoter: S. cerevisiae URA3
   7269..7373    +  promoter       AmpR promoter: bla
   7374..8234    +  CDS            AmpR: β-lactamase; bla; confers resistance to ampicillin, carbenicillin, and related antibiotics
   8405..8993    +  rep_origin     ori: high-copy-number ColE1/pMB1/pBR322/pUC origin of replication
   9176..9268    +  CDS            lacI (fragment): lac repressor; lacI; The lac repressor binds to the lac operator to inhibit transcription in E. coli. This inhibition can be relieved by adding lactose or isopropyl-β-D-thiogalactopyranoside (IPTG).
   9281..9302    +  protein_bind   CAP binding site: CAP binding activates transcription in the presence of cAMP. E. coli catabolite activator protein
   9317..9347    +  promoter       lac promoter: promoter for the E. coli lac operon
   9355..9371    +  protein_bind   lac operator: The lac repressor binds to the lac operator to inhibit transcription in E. coli. This inhibition can be relieved by adding lactose or isopropyl-β-D-thiogalactopyranoside (IPTG). lac repressor encoded by lacI
   9409..9663    -  CDS            BRP1 (fragment): BRP1_YEAST - Protein predicted: Swiss-Prot protein existence level 4. From Saccharomyces cerevisiae (strain ATCC 204508 / S288c) (Baker's yeast).
