[The description below was written by a language model from this plasmid's Addgene catalogue record and pLannotate feature annotations shown in this document.]
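Description:
pDRFLIP35 is an empty Gateway destination vector for building and expressing FRET biosensors in yeast, derived from the pDR196 backbone. It is an E. coli–yeast shuttle plasmid. A high-copy ColE1/pUC-type origin and an ampicillin resistance gene support propagation in bacteria, while the 2μ origin and the URA3 auxotrophic marker provide episomal maintenance and selection in uracil-auxotrophic Saccharomyces cerevisiae. Expression is driven by the PMA1 promoter according to the catalogue entry. The automated annotation does not label this promoter as such, although it picks up small yeast-derived fragments flanking the start of the cassette. The transcription unit ends in the ADH1 terminator.

The payload is a split fluorescent protein pair flanking a Gateway cassette. Upstream lies a 6xHis-containing leader (with T7 gene 10 and Xpress epitope sequences) fused to a yellow acceptor, recorded as AFPt9 and annotated as Venus-like. This is followed by attR1, a chloramphenicol resistance gene, the ccdB toxin gene and attR2. Downstream is a cyan donor, recorded as TFPt9 and annotated as mTFP1, with a C-terminal cMyc tag listed in the catalogue. Because ccdB poisons DNA gyrase, the empty vector must be maintained in a ccdB-tolerant strain.

An LR recombination with an entry clone replaces the CmR/ccdB segment with a ligand-binding domain of interest. This yields an in-frame acceptor–sensory domain–donor fusion in which ligand-induced conformational change can alter energy transfer. The associated work used such vectors to develop abscisic acid sensors, and the plasmid is suited to testing candidate sensor designs in yeast.
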