Addgene plasmid #65513: pDRFLIP35
Purpose: (Empty Backbone) FRET biosensor Destination vector for yeast expression. Encodes a FRET pair for fusion with ligand binding domain of interest.
Depositing lab: Wolf Frommer. Depositing organization: Carnegie Institution for Science. Publication: Abscisic acid dynamics in roots detected with genetically encoded FRET sensors. Jones AM, Danielson JA, Manojkumar SN, Lanquar V, Grossmann G, Frommer WB. eLife. 2014 Apr 15;3:e01741. doi: 10.7554/eLife.01741. PubMed 24737862.
Backbone
  Vector backbone: pDR196
  Backbone size (bp): 6400
  Modifications to backbone: None
  Vector type: Yeast Expression
  Promoter: pPMA1
  Selectable markers: URA3
  Tag / fusion protein: 6His-AFPt9-attR1; attR2-TFPt9-cMyc
Growth in bacteria
  Bacterial resistance: Chloramphenicol and Ampicillin, 25 & 100 μg/mL
  Growth temperature: 37°C
  Growth strain: ccdB Survival
  Copy number: High Copy
Gene/Insert
  Cloning method: Gateway Cloning
  Sequencing primers: 5′ ACAAGTTTGTACAAAAAAGCA; 3′ ACCACTTTGTACAAGAAAGCTG
Terms and licenses: Academic/Nonprofit Terms; Industry Terms: Not Available to Industry
How to cite: pDRFLIP35 was a gift from Wolf Frommer (Addgene plasmid # 65513 ; http://n2t.net/addgene:65513 ; RRID:Addgene_65513)
