>Addgene plasmid #65513 | pDRFLIP35 | addgene partial sequence | sequence record 129754 | T7 5'-TAATACGACTCACTATAGGG-3'
GACGGTATCGATAAGCTTGATATCGAATTCCTGCAGCCCGGCCCTTATAAATCTTCCTCACTTATCAATT
TTTGTTCGGAGTTGCGGGCCACGGCGCTCTCGTAAACGGTCACCTTGTTGTAGTCCTTGTCGTGGTTCAG
GATCTCGATGCGGTGGTCCACAAAGTGATAGTCGGGCAGCTTCACCGCCTTCTTGGCCCTGTAGATGGTC
TTGAAGTCAACGCGGTGGTGGCCGCCGCCCTCCAGCAGCAGCTTGTGCTTGACGTCGCCCTTCAGCACGC
CGTCGCGCACGTACATCCTCTCGGTGGAGGCGTCCCAGCCGGTGGTCTTCTTCTGCATCACGGGGCCGTT
GGGGGGGAAGTTCTCGCCCTTGAGGTGTATCTCGTAGATGAAGGAGTCCTCCTCCATGGAGATGTCGGAC
TTCACCTTCACGATGCCCTTGTCCTCGAAGGTCATGGTGCGCTCCCAAGAGTAGCCCTCGGGGAAGGACT
GCTTGAAGTAGTTGGGGATGTCGTCGGGGTACTTGGTGAAGGCCCTGTTGCCGTAGGCGAACGCGGTGGT
CAGAATGTCGTAGGAGAAGGGCAGGGGGGCTCCCTCCTTCACCTCCAGGTTGATGGTGTTGGTGCCGTCG
TAGGGCTTGCCCTCGCCCTCGCCCTCGATCACGAAGGCGTGGCCATTCACGTTGCCCTCCATCTTCAGCT
TGATCTTCATGTCGGGCTTGATTACGCCCATTGTGGTCTCCTCGCCCTTGCTCACACTAGTCGATATCAC
CACTTTGTACAAGAAAGCTGAACGAGAAACGTAAAA
