>Addgene plasmid #65513 | pDRFLIP35 | addgene partial sequence | sequence record 129755 | pPMA-For 5'-AACAATCGTTAATAATTAATTAATTGG-3'
AAAGAAAGAAAAAAAATATACCCCAGCCTCGATCTAGAAATAATTTTGTTTAACTTTAAGAAGGAGATAT
ACATATGCGGGGTTCTCATCATCATCATCATCATGGTATGGCTAGCATGACTGGTGGACAGCAAATGGGT
CGGGATCTGTACGACGATGACGATAAGGATCCGGGCCTCGAGGTTTCTAAAGGTGAAGAATTGTTTACGG
GCGTCGTCCCGATCCTCGTGGAACTCGACGGGGATGTTAACGGGCATAAGTTTTCGGTCAGCGGGGAAGG
GGAGGGGGACGCGACGTATGGGAAGCTCACTCTCAAGCTGATCTGTACGACGGGGAAACTCCCGGTCCCG
TGGCCGACGCTGGTCACGACGCTGGGATACGGGCTCCAATGCTTTGCGAGGTATCCGGACCACATGAAAC
AGCATGACTTTTTCAAATCGGCGATGCCGGAGGGATACGTGCAGGAACGGACGATCTTTTTCAAAGACGA
TGGGAACTATAAGACGCGGGCGGAAGTCAAGTTTGAAGGGGACACGCTCGTCAACCGGATCGAACTCAAG
GGGATTGACTTCAAAGAGGATGGGAACATACTCGGCCATAAGCTCGAATACAATTACAACTCGCATAACG
TATACATCACCGCGGATAAGCAAAAGAACGGGATCAAAGCCAATTTCAAAATCCGGCATAACATAGAGGA
TGGGGGGGTCCAACTGGCGGATCACTATCAGCAAAACACGCCGATAGGGGATGGGCCGGTCCTCCTCCCG
GATAACCATTACCTCTCGTACCAAAGCGCGCTCTCGAAGGACCCGAATGAGAAACGGGACCACATGGTTC
TCCTGGAGTTCGTCACGGCGGCGGGCATAGGTACCGATATCACAAGTTTGTACAAAAAAGCTGAA
